Addgene plasmid #98632: TET-pLKO.1 PURO shLacZ
Purpose: Lentiviral shRNA vector for inducible knockdown of LacZ (control hairpin)
Depositing lab: Kevin Janes. Depositing organization: University of Virginia. Publication: Tumor-Suppressor Inactivation of GDF11 Occurs by Precursor Sequestration in Triple-Negative Breast Cancer. Bajikar SS, Wang CC, Borten MA, Pereira EJ, Atkins KA, Janes KA. Dev Cell. 2017 Nov 20;43(4):418-435.e13. doi: 10.1016/j.devcel.2017.10.027. PubMed 29161592.
Backbone
  Vector backbone: Tet-pLKO-puro
  Backbone manufacturer: Addgene #21915
  Backbone size w/o insert (bp): 10633
  Total vector size (bp): 8816
  Vector type: Mammalian Expression, Lentiviral
  Selectable markers: Puromycin
Growth in bacteria
  Bacterial resistance: Ampicillin, 100 μg/mL
  Growth temperature: 30°C
  Growth strain: NEB Stable
  Copy number: Low Copy
Gene/Insert
  Gene/Insert name: shLacZ
  gRNA/shRNA sequence: GTTCCGTCATAGCGATAACGA
  Cloning method: Restriction Enzyme; 5′ cloning site AgeI (not destroyed); 3′ cloning site EcoRI (not destroyed)
  Sequencing primers: 5′ GGCAGGGATATTCACCATTATCGTTTCAGA
Terms and licenses: Academic/Nonprofit Terms; Industry Terms: Not Available to Industry
Depositor comments: The targeting sequence was identified from the TRC (TRCN0000072238). Used as control knockdown vector.
How to cite: TET-pLKO.1 PURO shLacZ was a gift from Kevin Janes (Addgene plasmid # 98632 ; http://n2t.net/addgene:98632 ; RRID:Addgene_98632)
