[The description below was written by a language model from this plasmid's Addgene catalogue record and pLannotate feature annotations shown in this document.]
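Description:
TET-pLKO.1 PURO shLacZ is a third-generation-style, self-inactivating HIV-1 lentiviral shRNA vector built on the Tet-pLKO-puro backbone, carrying a hairpin against bacterial LacZ that serves as a non-targeting control for doxycycline-inducible knockdown experiments in mammalian cells. In bacteria it is maintained through a ColE1/pUC-type origin with ampicillin resistance (AmpR under its own bla promoter). The record lists it as low copy and grown in a recombination-stabilising strain, as is common for plasmids with repeated LTRs. An f1 origin, an SV40 origin and poly(A) signal, and lac/T3/T7 remnants from the cloning backbone are also annotated. The total size of 8,816 bp is smaller than the listed empty backbone, consistent with the short hairpin having replaced a larger stuffer between the retained AgeI and EcoRI sites, though the record does not say this outright.

The viral genome is transcribed from an RSV promoter fused to a truncated 5' LTR. It contains the Ψ packaging signal with a gag fragment, the RRE for Rev-dependent export, cPPT/CTS, and a ΔU3 3' LTR that inactivates LTR promoter activity after integration. The shLacZ hairpin, whose target sequence was taken from the TRC collection, sits downstream of the H1-2O2 promoter, an H1 Pol III promoter variant bearing tet operators. A second cassette uses the hPGK promoter and a rabbit β-globin intron to express TetR, followed by an EMCV IRES and puromycin N-acetyltransferase. Transduced cells can therefore be selected with puromycin and constitutively make the repressor. TetR silences hairpin transcription until doxycycline releases it. The vector is used alongside gene-specific inducible hairpins in the same backbone as a matched control for transduction, selection and induction.
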