Features (pLannotate 1.2.2; 29 found; start..end, strand, type, name):
    274..736     +  misc_feature   IRES: internal ribosome entry site (IRES) of the encephalomyocarditis virus (EMCV)
    756..1355    +  CDS            PuroR: puromycin N-acetyltransferase; pac from Streptomyces alboniger; confers resistance to puromycin
   1398..1481    +  CDS            nef (fragment): NEF_HV1Z2 - Experimental evidence at protein level: Swiss-Prot protein existence level 1. Extracellular Nef protein targets CD4(+) T-lymphocytes for apoptosis by interacting with CXCR4 surface receptors. From Human immunodeficiency virus type 1 group M subtype D (isolate Z2/CDC-Z34) (HIV-1).
   1483..1716    +  LTR            3' LTR (ΔU3): self-inactivating 3' long terminal repeat (LTR) from HIV-1
   1788..1909    +  polyA_signal   SV40 poly(A) signal: SV40 polyadenylation signal
   1949..2084    +  rep_origin     SV40 ori: SV40 origin of replication
   2105..2123    -  promoter       T7 promoter: promoter for bacteriophage T7 RNA polymerase
   2131..2286    +  CDS            lacZα (fragment): LacZα fragment of β-galactosidase; lacZ fragment
   2291..2719    +  rep_origin     f1 ori (sequence partly withheld): f1 bacteriophage origin of replication; arrow indicates direction of (+) strand synthesis
   2772..2876    +  promoter       AmpR promoter: bla
   2877..3737    +  CDS            AmpR: β-lactamase; bla; confers resistance to ampicillin, carbenicillin, and related antibiotics
   3908..4496    +  rep_origin     ori: high-copy-number ColE1/pMB1/pBR322/pUC origin of replication
   4679..4771    +  CDS            lacI (fragment): lac repressor; lacI; The lac repressor binds to the lac operator to inhibit transcription in E. coli. This inhibition can be relieved by adding lactose or isopropyl-β-D-thiogalactopyranoside (IPTG).
   4784..4805    +  protein_bind   CAP binding site: CAP binding activates transcription in the presence of cAMP. E. coli catabolite activator protein
   4820..4850    +  promoter       lac promoter: promoter for the E. coli lac operon
   4858..4874    +  protein_bind   lac operator: The lac repressor binds to the lac operator to inhibit transcription in E. coli. This inhibition can be relieved by adding lactose or isopropyl-β-D-thiogalactopyranoside (IPTG). lac repressor encoded by lacI
   4919..4937    +  promoter       T3 promoter: promoter for bacteriophage T3 RNA polymerase
   4965..5191    +  promoter       RSV promoter: Rous sarcoma virus enhancer/promoter
   5192..5372    +  LTR            5' LTR (truncated): truncated 5' long terminal repeat (LTR) from HIV-1
   5419..5544    +  misc_feature   HIV-1 Ψ: packaging signal of human immunodeficiency virus type 1
   5528..5891    +  CDS            HIV-1 gag (fragment): gag protein from human immunodeficiency virus 1; gag
   6037..6270    +  misc_feature   RRE: The Rev response element (RRE) of HIV-1 allows for Rev-dependent mRNA export from the nucleus to the cytoplasm.
   6647..6747    +  CDS            Rev (fragment): human immunodeficiency virus 1 (HIV-1) Rev protein; rev; enhances nuclear export of unspliced and incompletely spliced viral mRNAs
   6788..6882    +  promoter       H1-2O2 promoter: doxycycline-inducible variant of the human H1 RNA promoter (Henriksen et al., 2007)
   6983..7100    +  misc_feature   cPPT/CTS: central polypurine tract and central termination sequence of HIV-1
   7149..7659    +  promoter       hPGK promoter: human phosphoglycerate kinase 1 promoter
   7668..8240    +  intron         β-globin intron: intron from rabbit β-globin gene
   8295..8313    +  promoter       T7 promoter: promoter for bacteriophage T7 RNA polymerase
   8324..128     +  CDS            tetR (across the origin): TETR2_ECOLX - Experimental evidence at protein level: Swiss-Prot protein existence level 1. TetR is the repressor of the tetracycline resistance element; its N-terminal region forms a helix-turn-helix structure and binds DNA. Binding of tetracycline to TetR reduces the repressor affinity for the tetracycline resistance gene (tetA) promoter operator sites. From Escherichia coli.
>Addgene plasmid #98632 | TET-pLKO.1 PURO shLacZ | addgene full sequence | sequence record 183493 | Addgene NGS Result
GTATGCCGCCATTATTACGACAAGCTATCGAATTATTTGATCACCAAGGTGCAGAGCCAGCCTTCTTATT
CGGCCTTGAATTGATCATATGCGGATTAGAAAAACAACTTAAATGTGAAAGTGGGTCCGCGTACAGCGGC
TCCCGGGAGTTCTAGGGATCTGCCCCTCTCCCTCCCCCCCCCCTAACGTTACTGGCCGAAGCCGCTTGGA
ATAAGGCCGGTGTGCGTTTGTCTATATGTTATTTTCCACCATATTGCCGTCTTTTGGCAATGTGAGGGCC
CGGAAACCTGGCCCTGTCTTCTTGACGAGCATTCCTAGGGGTCTTTCCCCTCTCGCCAAAGGAATGCAAG
GTCTGTTGAATGTCGTGAAGGAAGCAGTTCCTCTGGAAGCTTCTTGAAGACAAACAACGTCTGTAGCGAC
CCTTTGCAGGCAGCGGAACCCCCCACCTGGCGACAGGTGCCTCTGCGGCCAAAAGCCACGTGTATAAGAT
ACACCTGCAAAGGCGGCACAACCCCAGTGCCACGTTGTGAGTTGGATAGTTGTGGAAAGAGTCAAATGGC
TCTCCTCAAGCGTATTCAACAAGGGGCTGAAGGATGCCCAGAAGGTACCCCATTGTATGGGATCTGATCT
GGGGCCTCGGTGCACATGCTTTACATGTGTTTAGTCGAGGTTAAAAAAACGTCTAGGCCCCCCGAACCAC
GGGGACGTGGTTTTCCTTTGAAAAACACGATGATAAGGATCCACCGGAGCTTACCATGACCGAGTACAAG
CCCACGGTGCGCCTCGCCACCCGCGACGACGTCCCCAGGGCCGTACGCACCCTCGCCGCCGCGTTCGCCG
ACTACCCCGCCACGCGCCACACCGTCGATCCGGACCGCCACATCGAGCGGGTCACCGAGCTGCAAGAACT
CTTCCTCACGCGCGTCGGGCTCGACATCGGCAAGGTGTGGGTCGCGGACGACGGCGCCGCGGTGGCGGTC
TGGACCACGCCGGAGAGCGTCGAAGCGGGGGCGGTGTTCGCCGAGATCGGCCCGCGCATGGCCGAGTTGA
GCGGTTCCCGGCTGGCCGCGCAGCAACAGATGGAAGGCCTCCTGGCGCCGCACCGGCCCAAGGAGCCCGC
GTGGTTCCTGGCCACCGTCGGCGTCTCGCCCGACCACCAGGGCAAGGGTCTGGGCAGCGCCGTCGTGCTC
CCCGGAGTGGAGGCGGCCGAGCGCGCCGGGGTGCCCGCCTTCCTGGAGACCTCCGCGCCCCGCAACCTCC
CCTTCTACGAGCGGCTCGGCTTCACCGTCACCGCCGACGTCGAGGTGCCCGAAGGACCGCGCACCTGGTG
CATGACCCGCAAGCCCGGTGCCTGACGCCCGCCCCACGACCCGCAGCGCCCGACCGAAAGGAGCGCACGA
CCCCATGCATCGGTACCTTTAAGACCAATGACTTACAAGGCAGCTGTAGATCTTAGCCACTTTTTAAAAG
AAAAGGGGGGACTGGAAGGGCTAATTCACTCCCAACGAAGACAAGATCTGCTTTTTGCTTGTACTGGGTC
TCTCTGGTTAGACCAGATCTGAGCCTGGGAGCTCTCTGGCTAACTAGGGAACCCACTGCTTAAGCCTCAA
TAAAGCTTGCCTTGAGTGCTTCAAGTAGTGTGTGCCCGTCTGTTGTGTGACTCTGGTAACTAGAGATCCC
TCAGACCCTTTTAGTCAGTGTGGAAAATCTCTAGCAGTAGTAGTTCATGTCATCTTATTATTCAGTATTT
ATAACTTGCAAAGAAATGAATATCAGAGAGTGAGAGGAACTTGTTTATTGCAGCTTATAATGGTTACAAA
TAAAGCAATAGCATCACAAATTTCACAAATAAAGCATTTTTTTCACTGCATTCTAGTTGTGGTTTGTCCA
AACTCATCAATGTATCTTATCATGTCTGGCTCTAGCTATCCCGCCCCTAACTCCGCCCATCCCGCCCCTA
ACTCCGCCCAGTTCCGCCCATTCTCCGCCCCATGGCTGACTAATTTTTTTTATTTATGCAGAGGCCGAGG
CCGCCTCGGCCTCTGAGCTATTCCAGAAGTAGTGAGGAGGCTTTTTTGGAGGCCTAGGGACGTACCCAAT
TCGCCCTATAGTGAGTCGTATTACGCGCGCTCACTGGCCGTCGTTTTACAACGTCGTGACTGGGAAAACC
CTGGCGTTACCCAACTTAATCGCCTTGCAGCACATCCCCCTTTCGCCAGCTGGCGTAATAGCGAAGAGGC
CCGCACCGATCGCCCTTCCCAACAGTTGCGCAGCCTGAATGGCGAATGGG
[124 nt withheld, positions 2291-2414]
C
[91 nt withheld, positions 2416-2506]
A
[49 nt withheld, positions 2508-2556]
CCTTTGACGTTGGAGTCCACGTTCTTT
[37 nt withheld, positions 2584-2620]
ACCCTATCTCGGTCTATTCTTTTGATTTATAAGGGATTTTGCCGATTTCGGCCTATTGGTTAAAAAATGA
GCTGATTTAACAAAAATTTAACGCGAATTTTAACAAAATATTAACGCTTACAATTTAGGTGGCACTTTTC
GGGGAAATGTGCGCGGAACCCCTATTTGTTTATTTTTCTAAATACATTCAAATATGTATCCGCTCATGAG
ACAATAACCCTGATAAATGCTTCAATAATATTGAAAAAGGAAGAGTATGAGTATTCAACATTTCCGTGTC
GCCCTTATTCCCTTTTTTGCGGCATTTTGCCTTCCTGTTTTTGCTCACCCAGAAACGCTGGTGAAAGTAA
AAGATGCTGAAGATCAGTTGGGTGCACGAGTGGGTTACATCGAACTGGATCTCAACAGCGGTAAGATCCT
TGAGAGTTTTCGCCCCGAAGAACGTTTTCCAATGATGAGCACTTTTAAAGTTCTGCTATGTGGCGCGGTA
TTATCCCGTATTGACGCCGGGCAAGAGCAACTCGGTCGCCGCATACACTATTCTCAGAATGACTTGGTTG
AGTACTCACCAGTCACAGAAAAGCATCTTACGGATGGCATGACAGTAAGAGAATTATGCAGTGCTGCCAT
AACCATGAGTGATAACACTGCGGCCAACTTACTTCTGACAACGATCGGAGGACCGAAGGAGCTAACCGCT
TTTTTGCACAACATGGGGGATCATGTAACTCGCCTTGATCGTTGGGAACCGGAGCTGAATGAAGCCATAC
CAAACGACGAGCGTGACACCACGATGCCTGTAGCAATGGCAACAACGTTGCGCAAACTATTAACTGGCGA
ACTACTTACTCTAGCTTCCCGGCAACAATTAATAGACTGGATGGAGGCGGATAAAGTTGCAGGACCACTT
CTGCGCTCGGCCCTTCCGGCTGGCTGGTTTATTGCTGATAAATCTGGAGCCGGTGAGCGTGGGTCTCGCG
GTATCATTGCAGCACTGGGGCCAGATGGTAAGCCCTCCCGTATCGTAGTTATCTACACGACGGGGAGTCA
GGCAACTATGGATGAACGAAATAGACAGATCGCTGAGATAGGTGCCTCACTGATTAAGCATTGGTAACTG
TCAGACCAAGTTTACTCATATATACTTTAGATTGATTTAAAACTTCATTTTTAATTTAAAAGGATCTAGG
TGAAGATCCTTTTTGATAATCTCATGACCAAAATCCCTTAACGTGAGTTTTCGTTCCACTGAGCGTCAGA
CCCCGTAGAAAAGATCAAAGGATCTTCTTGAGATCCTTTTTTTCTGCGCGTAATCTGCTGCTTGCAAACA
AAAAAACCACCGCTACCAGCGGTGGTTTGTTTGCCGGATCAAGAGCTACCAACTCTTTTTCCGAAGGTAA
CTGGCTTCAGCAGAGCGCAGATACCAAATACTGTTCTTCTAGTGTAGCCGTAGTTAGGCCACCACTTCAA
GAACTCTGTAGCACCGCCTACATACCTCGCTCTGCTAATCCTGTTACCAGTGGCTGCTGCCAGTGGCGAT
AAGTCGTGTCTTACCGGGTTGGACTCAAGACGATAGTTACCGGATAAGGCGCAGCGGTCGGGCTGAACGG
GGGGTTCGTGCACACAGCCCAGCTTGGAGCGAACGACCTACACCGAACTGAGATACCTACAGCGTGAGCT
ATGAGAAAGCGCCACGCTTCCCGAAGGGAGAAAGGCGGACAGGTATCCGGTAAGCGGCAGGGTCGGAACA
GGAGAGCGCACGAGGGAGCTTCCAGGGGGAAACGCCTGGTATCTTTATAGTCCTGTCGGGTTTCGCCACC
TCTGACTTGAGCGTCGATTTTTGTGATGCTCGTCAGGGGGGCGGAGCCTATGGAAAAACGCCAGCAACGC
GGCCTTTTTACGGTTCCTGGCCTTTTGCTGGCCTTTTGCTCACATGTTCTTTCCTGCGTTATCCCCTGAT
TCTGTGGATAACCGTATTACCGCCTTTGAGTGAGCTGATACCGCTCGCCGCAGCCGAACGACCGAGCGCA
GCGAGTCAGTGAGCGAGGAAGCGGAAGAGCGCCCAATACGCAAACCGCCTCTCCCCGCGCGTTGGCCGAT
TCATTAATGCAGCTGGCACGACAGGTTTCCCGACTGGAAAGCGGGCAGTGAGCGCAACGCAATTAATGTG
AGTTAGCTCACTCATTAGGCACCCCAGGCTTTACACTTTATGCTTCCGGCTCGTATGTTGTGTGGAATTG
TGAGCGGATAACAATTTCACACAGGAAACAGCTATGACCATGATTACGCCAAGCGCGCAATTAACCCTCA
CTAAAGGGAACAAAAGCTGGAGCTGCAAGCTTAATGTAGTCTTATGCAATACTCTTGTAGTCTTGCAACA
TGGTAACGATGAGTTAGCAACATGCCTTACAAGGAGAGAAAAAGCACCGTGCATGCCGATTGGTGGAAGT
AAGGTGGTACGATCGTGCCTTATTAGGAAGGCAACAGACGGGTCTGACATGGATTGGACGAACCACTGAA
TTGCCGCATTGCAGAGATATTGTATTTAAGTGCCTAGCTCGATACATAAACGGGTCTCTCTGGTTAGACC
AGATCTGAGCCTGGGAGCTCTCTGGCTAACTAGGGAACCCACTGCTTAAGCCTCAATAAAGCTTGCCTTG
AGTGCTTCAAGTAGTGTGTGCCCGTCTGTTGTGTGACTCTGGTAACTAGAGATCCCTCAGACCCTTTTAG
TCAGTGTGGAAAATCTCTAGCAGTGGCGCCCGAACAGGGACTTGAAAGCGAAAGGGAAACCAGAGGAGCT
CTCTCGACGCAGGACTCGGCTTGCTGAAGCGCGCACGGCAAGAGGCGAGGGGCGGCGACTGGTGAGTACG
CCAAAAATTTTGACTAGCGGAGGCTAGAAGGAGAGAGATGGGTGCGAGAGCGTCAGTATTAAGCGGGGGA
GAATTAGATCGCGATGGGAAAAAATTCGGTTAAGGCCAGGGGGAAAGAAAAAATATAAATTAAAACATAT
AGTATGGGCAAGCAGGGAGCTAGAACGATTCGCAGTTAATCCTGGCCTGTTAGAAACATCAGAAGGCTGT
AGACAAATACTGGGACAGCTACAACCATCCCTTCAGACAGGATCAGAAGAACTTAGATCATTATATAATA
CAGTAGCAACCCTCTATTGTGTGCATCAAAGGATAGAGATAAAAGACACCAAGGAAGCTTTAGACAAGAT
AGAGGAAGAGCAAAACAAAAGTAAGACCACCGCACAGCAAGCGGCCGCTGATCTTCAGACCTGGAGGAGG
AGATATGAGGGACAATTGGAGAAGTGAATTATATAAATATAAAGTAGTAAAAATTGAACCATTAGGAGTA
GCACCCACCAAGGCAAAGAGAAGAGTGGTGCAGAGAGAAAAAAGAGCAGTGGGAATAGGAGCTTTGTTCC
TTGGGTTCTTGGGAGCAGCAGGAAGCACTATGGGCGCAGCGTCAATGACGCTGACGGTACAGGCCAGACA
ATTATTGTCTGGTATAGTGCAGCAGCAGAACAATTTGCTGAGGGCTATTGAGGCGCAACAGCATCTGTTG
CAACTCACAGTCTGGGGCATCAAGCAGCTCCAGGCAAGAATCCTGGCTGTGGAAAGATACCTAAAGGATC
AACAGCTCCTGGGGATTTGGGGTTGCTCTGGAAAACTCATTTGCACCACTGCTGTGCCTTGGAATGCTAG
TTGGAGTAATAAATCTCTGGAACAGATTTGGAATCACACGACCTGGATGGAGTGGGACAGAGAAATTAAC
AATTACACAAGCTTAATACACTCCTTAATTGAAGAATCGCAAAACCAGCAAGAAAAGAATGAACAAGAAT
TATTGGAATTAGATAAATGGGCAAGTTTGTGGAATTGGTTTAACATAACAAATTGGCTGTGGTATATAAA
ATTATTCATAATGATAGTAGGAGGCTTGGTAGGTTTAAGAATAGTTTTTGCTGTACTTTCTATAGTGAAT
AGAGTTAGGCAGGGATATTCACCATTATCGTTTCAGACCCACCTCCCAACCCCGAGGGGACCCGACAGGC
CCGAAGGAATAGAAGAAGAAGGTGGAGAGAGAGACAGAGACAGATCCATTCGATTAGTGAACGGATCTCG
ACGGTATCGATCACGAGACTAGCCTCGAGCGGCCGCAATATTTGCATGTCGCTATGTGTTCTGGGAAATC
ACCATAAACGTGAAATCCCTATCAGTGATAGAGACTTATAAGTTCCCTATCAGTGATAGAGACACCGGGT
TCCGTCATAGCGATAACGACTGCAGTCGTTATCGCTATGACGGAACTTTTTGAATTCTCGACCTCGAGAC
AAATGGCAGTATTCATCCACAATTTTAAAAGAAAAGGGGGGATTGGGGGGTACAGTGCAGGGGAAAGAAT
AGTAGACATAATAGCAACAGACATACAAACTAAAGAATTACAAAAACAAATTACAAAAATTCAAAATTTT
CGGGTTTATTACAGGGACAGCAGAGATCCACTTTGGCCGCGGCTCGAGGGGGTTGGGGTTGCGCCTTTTC
CAAGGCAGCCCTGGGTTTGCGCAGGGACGCGGCTGCTCTGGGCGTGGTTCCGGGAAACGCAGCGGCGCCG
ACCCTGGGTCTCGCACATTCTTCACGTCCGTTCGCAGCGTCACCCGGATCTTCGCCGCTACCCTTGTGGG
CCCCCCGGCGACGCTTCCTGCTCCGCCCCTAAGTCGGGAAGGTTCCTTGCGGTTCGCGGCGTGCCGGACG
TGACAAACGGAAGCCGCACGTCTCACTAGTACCCTCGCAGACGGACAGCGCCAGGGAGCAATGGCAGCGC
GCCGACCGCGATGGGCTGTGGCCAATAGCGGCTGCTCAGCAGGGCGCGCCGAGAGCAGCGGCCGGGAAGG
GGCGGTGCGGGAGGCGGGGTGTGGGGCGGTAGTGTGGGCCCTGTTCCTGCCCGCGCGGTGTTCCGCATTC
TGCAAGCCTCCGGAGCGCACGTCGGCAGTCGGCTCCCTCGTTGACCGAATCACCGACCTCTCTCCCCAGG
GGGATCTGTGAGTTTGGGGACCCTTGATTGTTCTTTCTTTTTCGCTATTGTAAAATTCATGTTATATGGA
GGGGGCAAAGTTTTCAGGGTGTTGTTTAGAATGGGAAGATGTCCCTTGTATCACCATGGACCCTCATGAT
AATTTTGTTTCTTTCACTTTCTACTCTGTTGACAACCATTGTCTCCTCTTATTTTCTTTTCATTTTCTGT
AACTTTTTCGTTAAACTTTAGCTTGCATTTGTAACGAATTTTTAAATTCACTTTTGTTTATTTGTCAGAT
TGTAAGTACTTTCTCTAATCACTTTTTTTTCAAGGCAATCAGGGTATATTATATTGTACTTCAGCACAGT
TTTAGAGAACAATTGTTATAATTAAATGATAAGGTAGAATATTTCTGCATATAAATTCTGGCTGGCGTGG
AAATATTCTTATTGGTAGAAACAACTACATCCTGGTCATCATCCTGCCTTTCTCTTTATGGTTACAATGA
TATACACTGTTTGAGATGAGGATAAAATACTCTGAGTCCAAACCGGGCCCCTCTGCTAACCATGTTCATG
CCTTCTTCTTTTTCCTACAGCTCCTGGGCAACGTGCTGGTTATTGTGCTGTCTCATCATTTTGGCAAAGA
ATTGTAATACGACTCACTATAGGGCGAATTGATATGTCTAGATTAGATAAAAGTAAAGTGATTAACAGCG
CATTAGAGCTGCTTAATGAGGTCGGAATCGAAGGTTTAACAACCCGTAAACTCGCCCAGAAGCTAGGTGT
AGAGCAGCCTACATTGTATTGGCATGTAAAAAATAAGCGGGCTTTGCTCGACGCCTTAGCCATTGAGATG
TTAGATAGGCACCATACTCACTTTTGCCCTTTAGAAGGGGAAAGCTGGCAAGATTTTTTACGTAATAACG
CTAAAAGTTTTAGATGTGCTTTACTAAGTCATCGCGATGGAGCAAAAGTACATTTAGGTACACGGCCTAC
AGAAAAACAGTATGAAACTCTCGAAAATCAATTAGCCTTTTTATGCCAACAAGGTTTTTCACTAGAGAAT
GCATTATATGCACTCAGCGCTGTGGGGCATTTTACTTTAGGTTGCGTATTGGAAGATCAAGAGCATCAAG
TCGCTAAAGAAGAAAGGGAAACACCTACTACTGATA
